Addgene plasmid #8400: pBABE-puro MyoD
Depositing lab: Andrew Lassar. Depositing organization: Harvard Medical School. Publication: Skeletal muscle cells lacking the retinoblastoma protein display defects in muscle gene expression and accumulate in S and G2 phases of the cell cycle. Novitch BG, Mulligan GJ, Jacks T, Lassar AB. J Cell Biol 1996 Oct;135(2):441-56. 10.1083/jcb.135.2.441 PubMed 8896600.
Backbone
  Vector backbone: pBABE-puro
  Backbone size w/o insert (bp): 5169
  Vector type: Mammalian Expression, Retroviral
  Selectable markers: Puromycin
Growth in bacteria
  Bacterial resistance: Ampicillin, 100 μg/mL
  Growth temperature: 37°C
  Growth strain: DH5alpha
  Copy number: High Copy
Gene/Insert
  Gene/Insert name: MyoD (alt name: Myod1)
  Species: M. musculus (mouse)
  Insert size (bp): 1785
  Entrez Gene: Myod1 (a.k.a. MYF3, MyoD, Myod-1, bHLHc1)
  Cloning method: Restriction Enzyme; 5′ cloning site EcoRI (not destroyed); 3′ cloning site EcoRI (not destroyed)
  Sequencing primers: 5′ pBABE 5'
Terms and licenses: Academic/Nonprofit Terms; Industry Terms: Not Available to Industry
How to cite: pBABE-puro MyoD was a gift from Andrew Lassar (Addgene plasmid # 8400)
