[The description below was written by a language model from this plasmid's Addgene catalogue record.]
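Description:
pBABE-puro MyoD is a retroviral mammalian expression plasmid built on the pBABE-puro backbone (about 5.2 kb without insert), carrying a roughly 1.8 kb mouse MyoD (Myod1) insert. The fragment was cloned into a single EcoRI site, which is retained at both junctions. Because the same enzyme flanks both ends, insert orientation is not fixed by the cloning strategy, and the record does not comment on it further. In bacteria the plasmid is maintained at high copy and selected with ampicillin. In mammalian cells, stably transduced or transfected populations are selected with puromycin.

No feature table is provided, so the regulatory elements are not listed explicitly. pBABE-type vectors are generally Moloney murine leukemia virus-derived designs. In these, the cloned gene sits between the viral long terminal repeats and is transcribed from the 5′ LTR. A packaging signal allows the genomic RNA to be incorporated into virions when the plasmid is introduced into a packaging cell line, and the puromycin resistance gene is driven by a separate internal promoter. No epitope tag or reporter is recorded for the insert.

MyoD is a basic helix-loop-helix transcription factor that acts as a master regulator of skeletal muscle determination, and its forced expression can convert non-muscle cells such as fibroblasts to a myogenic programme. The associated publication concerns muscle gene expression and cell-cycle behaviour in skeletal muscle cells lacking the retinoblastoma protein. This fits use of the construct for stable retroviral delivery of MyoD to induce myogenic differentiation in cells of defined genotype.
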