>Addgene plasmid #8400 | pBABE-puro MyoD | addgene partial sequence | sequence record 16984 | 8400 with pBABE 5'
GTAGGAATTCGGACACCTCTGACAGGACAGGACAGGGAGGAGGGGTAGAGGACAGCCGGTGTGCATTCCA
ACCCACAGAACCTTTGTCATTGTACTGTTGGGGTTCCGGAGTGGCAGAAAGTTAAGACGACTCTCACGGC
TTGGGTTGAGGCTGGACCCAGGAACTGGGATATGGAGCTTCTATCGCCGCCACTCCGGGACATAGACTTG
ACAGGCCCCGACGGCTCTCTCTGCTCCTTTGAGACAGCAGACGACTTCTATGATGATCCGTGTTTCGACT
CACCAGACCTGCGCTTTTTTGAGGACCTGGACCCGCGCCTGGTGCACGTGGGAGCCCTCCTGAAACCGGA
GGAGCACGCACACTTCTCTACTGCGGTGCACCCAGGCCCAGGCGCTCGTGAGGATGAGCATGTGCGCGCG
CCCAGCGGGCACCACCAGGCGGGTCGCTGCTTGCTGTGGGCCTGCAAGGCGTGCAAGCGCAAGACCACCA
ACGCTGATCGCCGCAAGGCCGCCACCATGCGCGAGCGCCGCCGCCTGAGCAAAGTGAATGAGGCCTTCGA
GACGCTCAAGCGCTGCACGTCCAGCAACCCGAACCAGCGGCTACCCAAGGTGGAGATCCTGCGCAACGCC
ATCCGCTACATCGAAGGTCTGCAGGCTCTGCTGCGCGACCAGGACGCCGCGCCCCCTGGCGATTCTGCTG
GAGACATGAGAGCTGCCAACCTTTGGCCAAGCCCGCTCATGATCAAACGCTCTAAGAAGAACAGCCTGGC
CTTGTCCCTGACGGCCGACCAGATGGTCAGTGCCTTGTTGGATGCTGAGCCCCCCATACTCTATTCCGAG
TATGATCCT
