>Addgene plasmid #8400 | pBABE-puro MyoD | addgene partial sequence | sequence record 47540 | pBabe3 5'-ACCCTAACTGACACACATTCC-3'
CAGCATGCCTGGGAGATAAATATAGCCCAAGGGGCTCCCGCTCTGGCCAAGCAACTCTTATTTACACGAA
TAGATTACAAAAGTCTTATATAAAAAAATAAGTGGTCCTGAACCGCGGGAAGGGGGAGAGTGGGGTATGG
TTACACCTGTTACACCTGAGACCTGAGTGGCCTCCGCAAGCTGTGGGGAAAAGTGGGTGCCAGGAGGGCT
CCAGAAAGTGACAAACAAAAGGATGTGGAGGGCAGGGCTTAGGTGTGCAAGGCTCACCCCTGTGCTATGA
GGAAAGGAAGAGCGCCTGGCCACTCAAGGATCAGCTCTGGCCCAGTGAGGTGCAGCCAGAGTGCAAGTGG
CCTTCGCTGTGAGCCGCATGAAAAAACAAACAAACAACTGAAGGACTACAACAACAACAACAAAAAGGAC
TATGTCCTTTCTTTGGGGCTGGATCTAGGACAGACTTCTGCTCTTCCCTTCCCTCTGGAAGAACGGCTTC
GAAAGGACAGTTGGGAAGAGTGTCATTTAAGCTTCATCTTTTGGGCGTGAAGAACCAGGGGCACCATCCC
CAGGAGTGCCTACGGTGGTGCGCCCTCTGCTGCTGCAGTCGATCTCTCAAAGCACCTGATAAATCGCATT
GGGGTTTGAGCCTGCAGGACACTGAGGGGCGGCGTCGGGAGACGGGGTCTGGGTTCCCTGTTCTGTGTCG
CTTAGGGATGCCCCCTCTGG
