>Addgene plasmid #8400 | pBABE-puro MyoD | addgene partial sequence | sequence record 48313 | mMyoD-F2 5'-ACGTCCAGCAACCCGAAC-3'
CATCCGCTACATCGAAGGTCTGCAGGCTCTGCTGCGCGACCAGGACGCCGCGCCCCCTGGCGATTCTGCT
GGAGACATGAGAGCTGCCAACCTTTGGCCAAGCCCGCTCATGATCAAACGCTCTAAGAAGAACAGCCTGG
CCTTGTCCCTGACGGCCGACCAGATGGTCAGTGCCTTGTTGGATGCTGAGCCCCCCATACTCTATTCCGA
GTATGATCCTACCAGACCCTTCAGTGAAGCTTCGATGATGGGCTTACTGACCAACCTGGCAGACAGGGAG
CTGGTTCACATGATCAACTGGGCGAAGAGGGTGCCAGGCTTTGTGGATTTGACCCTCCATGATCAGGTCC
ACCTTCTAGAATGTGCCTGGCTAGAGATCCTGATGATTGGTCTCGTCTGGCGCTCCATGGAGCACCCAGT
GAAGCTACTGTTTGCTCCTAACTTGCTCTTGGACAGGAACCAGGGAAAATGTGTAGAGGGCATGGTGGAG
ATCTTCGACATGCTGCTGGCTACATCATCTCGGTTCCGCATGATGAATCTGCAGGGAGAGGAGTTTGTGT
GCCTCAAATCTATTATTTTGCTTAATTCTGGAGTGTACACATTTCTGTCCAGCACCCTGAAGTCTCTGGA
AGAGAAGGACCATATCCACCGAGTCCTGGACAAGATCACAGACACTTTGATCCACCTGATGGCCAAGGCA
GGCCTGACCCTGCAGCAGCAGCACCAGCGGCTGGCCCAGCTCCTCCTCATCCTCTCCCACATCAGGCACA
TGAGTAACAAAGGCATGGAGCATCTGTACAGCATGAAGTGCAAGAACGTGGTGCCCCTCTATGACCTGCT
GCTGGATATGCTGGACGCCCACCGCCTACATGCGCCCACT
